Addgene plasmid #192288: pLV-4gRNA-GBX2-RFP
Purpose: Expresses RFP and four sgRNAs against GBX2
Depositing lab: Mark Denham. Depositing organization: Aarhus University. Publication: Enhanced production of mesencephalic dopaminergic neurons from lineage-restricted human undifferentiated stem cells. Maimaitili M, Chen M, Febbraro F, Ucuncu E, Kelly R, Niclis JC, Christiansen JR, Mermet-Joret N, Niculescu D, Lauritsen J, Iannielli A, Klaestrup IH, Jensen UB, Qvist P, Nabavi S, Broccoli V, Nykjaer A, Romero-Ramos M, Denham M. Nat Commun. 2023 Dec 5;14(1):7871. doi: 10.1038/s41467-023-43471-0. PubMed 38052784.
Backbone
  Vector backbone: pLV-GG-hUbC-dsRED
  Total vector size (bp): 11439
  Vector type: Mammalian Expression, Lentiviral, CRISPR
Growth in bacteria
  Bacterial resistance: Ampicillin, 100 μg/mL
  Growth temperature: 37°C
  Growth strain: NEB Stable
  Copy number: High Copy
Gene/Insert
  Gene/Insert name: RFP and four sgRNA GBX2
  Species: Synthetic
  Entrez Gene: GBX2
Terms and licenses: Academic/Nonprofit Terms; Industry Terms: Not Available to Industry
How to cite: pLV-4gRNA-GBX2-RFP was a gift from Mark Denham (Addgene plasmid # 192288 ; http://n2t.net/addgene:192288 ; RRID:Addgene_192288)
