[The description below was written by a language model from this plasmid's Addgene catalogue record and pLannotate feature annotations shown in this document.]
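Description:
pLV-4gRNA-GBX2-RFP is a lentiviral CRISPR transfer plasmid, built on the pLV-GG-hUbC-dsRED backbone, that delivers four single guide RNAs against human GBX2 together with a red fluorescent reporter. It is propagated in E. coli as a high-copy plasmid through a ColE1/pUC-type origin with ampicillin selection (AmpR). The backbone also carries an f1 origin and an SV40/EM7-driven BleoR cassette, which lies outside the LTR-flanked region and so would not be transferred with the virus.

The viral genome is transcribed from a CMV enhancer/promoter fused to a truncated HIV-1 5' LTR, followed by the Ψ packaging signal, a gag fragment, the RRE for Rev-dependent nuclear export and the cPPT/CTS. After a single annotated loxP site comes the guide array. The feature table shows four S. pyogenes Cas9 gRNA scaffolds, three of them paired with annotated Pol III promoters (mouse U6, human U6 in reverse orientation, and human H1). No promoter was annotated for the fourth, reverse-oriented scaffold, so the record does not identify what drives it. Using different Pol III promoters limits repeated sequence, which helps stability in a lentiviral context. Downstream, the human ubiquitin C promoter drives DsRed-Express2, the "RFP" of the name. It is followed by WPRE to boost transcript expression, and the cassette ends with the 3' LTR and a bGH polyadenylation signal.

No Cas9 is encoded, so the nuclease must be supplied separately. The red fluorescence marks transduced cells. The associated publication concerns producing mesencephalic dopaminergic neurons from lineage-restricted human stem cells, which suggests the construct was used to target GBX2 in that setting. The sequenced record (11,451 nt) differs slightly from the catalogued size of 11,439 bp.
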