Features (pLannotate 1.2.2; 39 found; start..end, strand, type, name):
     33..1244    +  promoter       UbC promoter: human ubiquitin C promoter
   1255..1288    -  misc_feature   MCS (fragment): pUC18/19 multiple cloning site
   1297..1974    +  CDS            DsRed-Express2: noncytotoxic tetrameric variant of DsRed fluorescent protein (Strack et al., 2008) mammalian codon-optimized
   1973..1999    +  misc_feature   MCS (fragment): pBluescript multiple cloning site
   1999..2587    +  misc_feature   WPRE: woodchuck hepatitis virus posttranscriptional regulatory element
   2524..3105    +  CDS            nef (fragment): NEF_HV1H2 - Experimental evidence at protein level: Swiss-Prot protein existence level 1. Extracellular Nef protein targets CD4(+) T-lymphocytes for apoptosis by interacting with CXCR4 surface receptors. From Human immunodeficiency virus type 1 group M subtype B (isolate HXB2) (HIV-1).
   3112..3292    +  LTR            5' LTR (truncated): truncated 5' long terminal repeat (LTR) from HIV-1
   3324..3548    +  polyA_signal   bGH poly(A) signal: bovine growth hormone polyadenylation signal
   3552..3573    +  promoter       SV40 promoter (fragment): SV40 enhancer and early promoter
   3594..4022    +  rep_origin     f1 ori (sequence partly withheld): f1 bacteriophage origin of replication; arrow indicates direction of (+) strand synthesis
   4036..4365    +  promoter       SV40 promoter: SV40 enhancer and early promoter
   4413..4460    +  promoter       EM7 promoter: synthetic bacterial promoter&nbsp
   4479..4853    +  CDS            BleoR: antibiotic-binding protein; Sh ble from Streptoalloteichus hindustanus; confers resistance to bleomycin, phleomycin, and Zeocin™
   4863..4988    +  CDS            ble (fragment): BLE_KLEPN - Experimental evidence at protein level: Swiss-Prot protein existence level 1. Binding protein with a strong affinity to the bleomycin family of antibiotics. Binds to CL990; an antimitotic-antibiotic compound. From Klebsiella pneumoniae.
   4983..5104    +  polyA_signal   SV40 poly(A) signal: SV40 polyadenylation signal
   5175..5197    -  protein_bind   lac operator (fragment): The lac repressor binds to the lac operator to inhibit transcription in E. coli. This inhibition can be relieved by adding lactose or isopropyl-β-D-thiogalactopyranoside (IPTG). lac repressor encoded by lacI
   5201..5231    -  promoter       lac promoter: promoter for the E. coli lac operon
   5246..5267    -  protein_bind   CAP binding site: CAP binding activates transcription in the presence of cAMP. E. coli catabolite activator protein
   5280..5372    -  CDS            lacI (fragment): lac repressor; lacI; The lac repressor binds to the lac operator to inhibit transcription in E. coli. This inhibition can be relieved by adding lactose or isopropyl-β-D-thiogalactopyranoside (IPTG).
   5555..6143    -  rep_origin     ori: high-copy-number ColE1/pMB1/pBR322/pUC origin of replication
   6314..7174    -  CDS            AmpR: β-lactamase; bla; confers resistance to ampicillin, carbenicillin, and related antibiotics
   7175..7279    -  promoter       AmpR promoter: bla
   7338..7390    -  misc_feature   bom (fragment): basis of mobility region from pBR322
   7545..7924    +  enhancer       CMV enhancer: human cytomegalovirus immediate early enhancer
   7925..8124    +  promoter       CMV promoter: human cytomegalovirus (CMV) immediate early promoter
   8142..8322    +  LTR            5' LTR (truncated): truncated 5' long terminal repeat (LTR) from HIV-1
   8369..8494    +  misc_feature   HIV-1 Ψ: packaging signal of human immunodeficiency virus type 1
   8478..8841    +  CDS            HIV-1 gag (fragment): gag protein from human immunodeficiency virus 1; gag
   8987..9220    +  misc_feature   RRE: The Rev response element (RRE) of HIV-1 allows for Rev-dependent mRNA export from the nucleus to the cytoplasm.
   9597..9697    +  CDS            Rev (fragment): human immunodeficiency virus 1 (HIV-1) Rev protein; rev; enhances nuclear export of unspliced and incompletely spliced viral mRNAs
   9747..9864    +  misc_feature   cPPT/CTS: central polypurine tract and central termination sequence of HIV-1
   9909..9942    +  protein_bind   loxP: Cre-mediated recombination occurs in the 8-bp core sequence (GCATACAT). Cre recombinase
   9947..10260   +  promoter       U6 promoter: RNA polymerase III promoter for mouse U6 snRNA (Das et al., 1988)
  10283..10358   +  misc_RNA       gRNA scaffold: guide RNA scaffold for the Streptococcus pyogenes CRISPR/Cas9 system
  10388..10463   -  misc_RNA       gRNA scaffold: guide RNA scaffold for the Streptococcus pyogenes CRISPR/Cas9 system
  10493..10733   -  promoter       U6 promoter: RNA polymerase III promoter for human U6 snRNA
  10763..10977   +  promoter       H1 promoter: human H1 RNA promoter
  11007..11082   +  misc_RNA       gRNA scaffold: guide RNA scaffold for the Streptococcus pyogenes CRISPR/Cas9 system
  11112..11187   -  misc_RNA       gRNA scaffold: guide RNA scaffold for the Streptococcus pyogenes CRISPR/Cas9 system
>Addgene plasmid #192288 | pLV-4gRNA-GBX2-RFP | addgene full sequence | sequence record 396626 | Addgene NGS Result
ACAATTAATTAACCCGTGTCGGCTCCAGATCTGGCCTCCGCGCCGGGTTTTGGCGCCTCCCGCGGGCGCC
CCCCTCCTCACGGCGAGCGCTGCCACGTCAGACGAAGGGCGCAGCGAGCGTCCTGATCCTTCCGCCCGGA
CGCTCAGGACAGCGGCCCGCTGCTCATAAGACTCGGCCTTAGAACCCCAGTATCAGCAGAAGGACATTTT
AGGACGGGACTTGGGTGACTCTAGGGCACTGGTTTTCTTTCCAGAGAGCGGAACAGGCGAGGAAAAGTAG
TCCCTTCTCGGCGATTCTGCGGAGGGATCTCCGTGGGGCGGTGAACGCCGATGATTATATAAGGACGCGC
CGGGTGTGGCACAGCTAGTTCCGTCGCAGCCGGGATTTGGGTCGCGGTTCTTGTTTGTGGATCGCTGTGA
TCGTCACTTGGTGAGTAGCGGGCTGCTGGGCTGGCCGGGGCTTTCGTGGCCGCCGGGCCGCTCGGTGGGA
CGGAAGCGTGTGGAGAGACCGCCAAGGGCTGTAGTCTGGGTCCGCGAGCAAGGTTGCCCTGAACTGGGGG
TTGGGGGGAGCGCAGCAAAATGGCGGCTGTTCCCGAGTCTTGAATGGAAGACGCTTGTGAGGCGGGCTGT
GAGGTCGTTGAAACAAGGTGGGGGGCATGGTGGGCGGCAAGAACCCAAGGTCTTGAGGCCTTCGCTAATG
CGGGAAAGCTCTTATTCGGGTGAGATGGGCTGGGGCACCATCTGGGGACCCTGACGTGAAGTTTGTCACT
GACTGGAGAACTCGGTTTGTCGTCTGTTGCGGGGGCGGCAGTTATGGCGGTGCCGTTGGGCAGTGCACCC
GTACCTTTGGGAGCGCGCGCCCTCGTCGTGTCGTGACGTCACCCGTTCTGTTGGCTTATAATGCAGGGTG
GGGCCACCTGCCGGTAGGTGTGCGGTAGGCTTTTCTCCGTCGCAGGACGCAGGGTTCGGGCCTAGGGTAG
GCTCTCCTGAATCGACAGGCGCCGGACCTCTGGTGAGGGGAGGGATAAGTGAGGCGTCAGTTTCTTTGGT
CGGTTTTATGTACCTATCTTCTTAAGTAGCTGAAGCTCCGGTTTTGAACTATGCGCTCGGGGTTGGCGAG
TGTGTTTTGTGAAGTTTTTTAGGCACCTTTTGAAATGTAATCATTTGGGTCAATATGTAATTTTCAGTGT
TAGACTAGTAAATTGTCCGCTAAATTCTGGCCGTTTTTGGCTTTTTTGTTAGACGAAGCTTGGGCTGCAG
GTCGACTCTAGAGGATCCCCGGGTACCGGTGCCACCATGGATAGCACTGAGAACGTCATCAAGCCCTTCA
TGCGCTTCAAGGTGCACATGGAGGGCTCCGTGAACGGCCACGAGTTCGAGATCGAGGGCGAGGGCGAGGG
CAAGCCCTACGAGGGCACCCAGACCGCCAAGCTGCAGGTGACCAAGGGCGGCCCCCTGCCCTTCGCCTGG
GACATCCTGTCCCCCCAGTTCCAGTACGGCTCCAAGGTGTACGTGAAGCACCCCGCCGACATCCCCGACT
ACAAGAAGCTGTCCTTCCCCGAGGGCTTCAAGTGGGAGCGCGTGATGAACTTCGAGGACGGCGGCGTGGT
GACCGTGACCCAGGACTCCTCCCTGCAGGACGGCACCTTCATCTACCACGTGAAGTTCATCGGCGTGAAC
TTCCCCTCCGACGGCCCCGTAATGCAGAAGAAGACTCTGGGCTGGGAGCCCTCCACCGAGCGCCTGTACC
CCCGCGACGGCGTGCTGAAGGGCGAGATCCACAAGGCGCTGAAGCTGAAGGGCGGCGGCCACTACCTGGT
GGAGTTCAAGTCAATCTACATGGCCAAGAAGCCCGTGAAGCTGCCCGGCTACTACTACGTGGACTCCAAG
CTGGACATCACCTCCCACAACGAGGACTACACCGTGGTGGAGCAGTACGAGCGCGCCGAGGCCCGCCACC
ACCTGTTCCAGTAGGAATTCGATATCAAGCTTATCGATAATCAACCTCTGGATTACAAAATTTGTGAAAG
ATTGACTGGTATTCTTAACTATGTTGCTCCTTTTACGCTATGTGGATACGCTGCTTTAATGCCTTTGTAT
CATGCTATTGCTTCCCGTATGGCTTTCATTTTCTCCTCCTTGTATAAATCCTGGTTGCTGTCTCTTTATG
AGGAGTTGTGGCCCGTTGTCAGGCAACGTGGCGTGGTGTGCACTGTGTTTGCTGACGCAACCCCCACTGG
TTGGGGCATTGCCACCACCTGTCAGCTCCTTTCCGGGACTTTCGCTTTCCCCCTCCCTATTGCCACGGCG
GAACTCATCGCCGCCTGCCTTGCCCGCTGCTGGACAGGGGCTCGGCTGTTGGGCACTGACAATTCCGTGG
TGTTGTCGGGGAAATCATCGTCCTTTCCTTGGCTGCTCGCCTGTGTTGCCACCTGGATTCTGCGCGGGAC
GTCCTTCTGCTACGTCCCTTCGGCCCTCAATCCAGCGGACCTTCCTTCCCGCGGCCTGCTGCCGGCTCTG
CGGCCTCTTCCGCGTCTTCGCCTTCGCCCTCAGACGAGTCGGATCTCCCTTTGGGCCGCCTCCCCGCATC
GATACCGTCGACCTCGAGACCTAGAAAAACATGGAGCAATCACAAGTAGCAATACAGCAGCTACCAATGC
TGATTGTGCCTGGCTAGAAGCACAAGAGGAGGAGGAGGTGGGTTTTCCAGTCACACCTCAGGTACCTTTA
AGACCAATGACTTACAAGGCAGCTGTAGATCTTAGCCACTTTTTAAAAGAAAAGGGGGGACTGGAAGGGC
TAATTCACTCCCAACGAAGACAAGATATCCTTGATCTGTGGATCTACCACACACAAGGCTACTTCCCTGA
TTGGCAGAACTACACACCAGGGCCAGGGATCAGATATCCACTGACCTTTGGATGGTGCTACAAGCTAGTA
CCAGTTGAGCAAGAGAAGGTAGAAGAAGCCAATGAAGGAGAGAACACCCGCTTGTTACACCCTGTGAGCC
TGCATGGGATGGATGACCCGGAGAGAGAAGTATTAGAGTGGAGGTTTGACAGCCGCCTAGCATTTCATCA
CATGGCCCGAGAGCTGCATCCGGACTGTACTGGGTCTCTCTGGTTAGACCAGATCTGAGCCTGGGAGCTC
TCTGGCTAACTAGGGAACCCACTGCTTAAGCCTCAATAAAGCTTGCCTTGAGTGCTTCAAGTAGTGTGTG
CCCGTCTGTTGTGTGACTCTGGTAACTAGAGATCCCTCAGACCCTTTTAGTCAGTGTGGAAAATCTCTAG
CAGGGCCCGTTTAAACCCGCTGATCAGCCTCGACTGTGCCTTCTAGTTGCCAGCCATCTGTTGTTTGCCC
CTCCCCCGTGCCTTCCTTGACCCTGGAAGGTGCCACTCCCACTGTCCTTTCCTAATAAAATGAGGAAATT
GCATCGCATTGTCTGAGTAGGTGTCATTCTATTCTGGGGGGTGGGGTGGGGCAGGACAGCAAGGGGGAGG
ATTGGGAAGACAATAGCAGGCATGCTGGGGATGCGGTGGGCTCTATGGCTTCTGAGGCGGAAAGAACCAG
CTGGGGCTCTAGGGGGTATCCCC
[124 nt withheld, positions 3594-3717]
C
[91 nt withheld, positions 3719-3809]
A
[49 nt withheld, positions 3811-3859]
CCTTTGACGTTGGAGTCCACGTTCTTT
[37 nt withheld, positions 3887-3923]
ACCCTATCTCGGTCTATTCTTTTGATTTATAAGGGATTTTGCCGATTTCGGCCTATTGGTTAAAAAATGA
GCTGATTTAACAAAAATTTAACGCGAATTAATTCTGTGGAATGTGTGTCAGTTAGGGTGTGGAAAGTCCC
CAGGCTCCCCAGCAGGCAGAAGTATGCAAAGCATGCATCTCAATTAGTCAGCAACCAGGTGTGGAAAGTC
CCCAGGCTCCCCAGCAGGCAGAAGTATGCAAAGCATGCATCTCAATTAGTCAGCAACCATAGTCCCGCCC
CTAACTCCGCCCATCCCGCCCCTAACTCCGCCCAGTTCCGCCCATTCTCCGCCCCATGGCTGACTAATTT
TTTTTATTTATGCAGAGGCCGAGGCCGCCTCTGCCTCTGAGCTATTCCAGAAGTAGTGAGGAGGCTTTTT
TGGAGGCCTAGGCTTTTGCAAAAAGCTCCCGGGAGCTTGTATATCCATTTTCGGATCTGATCAGCACGTG
TTGACAATTAATCATCGGCATAGTATATCGGCATAGTATAATACGACAAGGTGAGGAACTAAACCATGGC
CAAGTTGACCAGTGCCGTTCCGGTGCTCACCGCGCGCGACGTCGCCGGAGCGGTCGAGTTCTGGACCGAC
CGGCTCGGGTTCTCCCGGGACTTCGTGGAGGACGACTTCGCCGGTGTGGTCCGGGACGACGTGACCCTGT
TCATCAGCGCGGTCCAGGACCAGGTGGTGCCGGACAACACCCTGGCCTGGGTGTGGGTGCGCGGCCTGGA
CGAGCTGTACGCCGAGTGGTCGGAGGTCGTGTCCACGAACTTCCGGGACGCCTCCGGGCCGGCCATGACC
GAGATCGGCGAGCAGCCGTGGGGGCGGGAGTTCGCCCTGCGCGACCCGGCCGGCAACTGCGTGCACTTCG
TGGCCGAGGAGCAGGACTGACACGTGCTACGAGATTTCGATTCCACCGCCGCCTTCTATGAAAGGTTGGG
CTTCGGAATCGTTTTCCGGGACGCCGGCTGGATGATCCTCCAGCGCGGGGATCTCATGCTGGAGTTCTTC
GCCCACCCCAACTTGTTTATTGCAGCTTATAATGGTTACAAATAAAGCAATAGCATCACAAATTTCACAA
ATAAAGCATTTTTTTCACTGCATTCTAGTTGTGGTTTGTCCAAACTCATCAATGTATCTTATCATGTCTG
TATACCGTCGACCTCTAGCTAGAGCTTGGCGTAATCATGGTCATAGCTGTTTCCTGTGTGAAATTGTTAT
CCGCTCACAATTCCACACAACATACGAGCCGGAAGCATAAAGTGTAAAGCCTGGGGTGCCTAATGAGTGA
GCTAACTCACATTAATTGCGTTGCGCTCACTGCCCGCTTTCCAGTCGGGAAACCTGTCGTGCCAGCTGCA
TTAATGAATCGGCCAACGCGCGGGGAGAGGCGGTTTGCGTATTGGGCGCTCTTCCGCTTCCTCGCTCACT
GACTCGCTGCGCTCGGTCGTTCGGCTGCGGCGAGCGGTATCAGCTCACTCAAAGGCGGTAATACGGTTAT
CCACAGAATCAGGGGATAACGCAGGAAAGAACATGTGAGCAAAAGGCCAGCAAAAGGCCAGGAACCGTAA
AAAGGCCGCGTTGCTGGCGTTTTTCCATAGGCTCCGCCCCCCTGACGAGCATCACAAAAATCGACGCTCA
AGTCAGAGGTGGCGAAACCCGACAGGACTATAAAGATACCAGGCGTTTCCCCCTGGAAGCTCCCTCGTGC
GCTCTCCTGTTCCGACCCTGCCGCTTACCGGATACCTGTCCGCCTTTCTCCCTTCGGGAAGCGTGGCGCT
TTCTCATAGCTCACGCTGTAGGTATCTCAGTTCGGTGTAGGTCGTTCGCTCCAAGCTGGGCTGTGTGCAC
GAACCCCCCGTTCAGCCCGACCGCTGCGCCTTATCCGGTAACTATCGTCTTGAGTCCAACCCGGTAAGAC
ACGACTTATCGCCACTGGCAGCAGCCACTGGTAACAGGATTAGCAGAGCGAGGTATGTAGGCGGTGCTAC
AGAGTTCTTGAAGTGGTGGCCTAACTACGGCTACACTAGAAGAACAGTATTTGGTATCTGCGCTCTGCTG
AAGCCAGTTACCTTCGGAAAAAGAGTTGGTAGCTCTTGATCCGGCAAACAAACCACCGCTGGTAGCGGTG
GTTTTTTTGTTTGCAAGCAGCAGATTACGCGCAGAAAAAAAGGATCTCAAGAAGATCCTTTGATCTTTTC
TACGGGGTCTGACGCTCAGTGGAACGAAAACTCACGTTAAGGGATTTTGGTCATGAGATTATCAAAAAGG
ATCTTCACCTAGATCCTTTTAAATTAAAAATGAAGTTTTAAATCAATCTAAAGTATATATGAGTAAACTT
GGTCTGACAGTTACCAATGCTTAATCAGTGAGGCACCTATCTCAGCGATCTGTCTATTTCGTTCATCCAT
AGTTGCCTGACTCCCCGTCGTGTAGATAACTACGATACGGGAGGGCTTACCATCTGGCCCCAGTGCTGCA
ATGATACCGCGAGACCCACGCTCACCGGCTCCAGATTTATCAGCAATAAACCAGCCAGCCGGAAGGGCCG
AGCGCAGAAGTGGTCCTGCAACTTTATCCGCCTCCATCCAGTCTATTAATTGTTGCCGGGAAGCTAGAGT
AAGTAGTTCGCCAGTTAATAGTTTGCGCAACGTTGTTGCCATTGCTACAGGCATCGTGGTGTCACGCTCG
TCGTTTGGTATGGCTTCATTCAGCTCCGGTTCCCAACGATCAAGGCGAGTTACATGATCCCCCATGTTGT
GCAAAAAAGCGGTTAGCTCCTTCGGTCCTCCGATCGTTGTCAGAAGTAAGTTGGCCGCAGTGTTATCACT
CATGGTTATGGCAGCACTGCATAATTCTCTTACTGTCATGCCATCCGTAAGATGCTTTTCTGTGACTGGT
GAGTACTCAACCAAGTCATTCTGAGAATAGTGTATGCGGCGACCGAGTTGCTCTTGCCCGGCGTCAATAC
GGGATAATACCGCGCCACATAGCAGAACTTTAAAAGTGCTCATCATTGGAAAACGTTCTTCGGGGCGAAA
ACTCTCAAGGATCTTACCGCTGTTGAGATCCAGTTCGATGTAACCCACTCGTGCACCCAACTGATCTTCA
GCATCTTTTACTTTCACCAGCGTTTCTGGGTGAGCAAAAACAGGAAGGCAAAATGCCGCAAAAAAGGGAA
TAAGGGCGACACGGAAATGTTGAATACTCATACTCTTCCTTTTTCAATATTATTGAAGCATTTATCAGGG
TTATTGTCTCATGAGCGGATACATATTTGAATGTATTTAGAAAAATAAACAAATAGGGGTTCCGCGCACA
TTTCCCCGAAAAGTGCCACCTGACGTCGACGGATCGGGAGATCTCCCGATCCCCTATGGTGCACTCTCAG
TACAATCTGCTCTGATGCCGCATAGTTAAGCCAGTATCTGCTCCCTGCTTGTGTGTTGGAGGTCGCTGAG
TAGTGCGCGAGCAAAATTTAAGCTACAACAAGGCAAGGCTTGACCGACAATTGCATGAAGAATCTGCTTA
GGGTTAGGCGTTTTGCGCTGCTTCGCGATGTACGGGCCAGATATACGCGTTGACATTGATTATTGACTAG
TTATTAATAGTAATCAATTACGGGGTCATTAGTTCATAGCCCATATATGGAGTTCCGCGTTACATAACTT
ACGGTAAATGGCCCGCCTGGCTGACCGCCCAACGACCCCCGCCCATTGACGTCAATAATGACGTATGTTC
CCATAGTAACGCCAATAGGGACTTTCCATTGACGTCAATGGGTGGAGTATTTACGGTAAACTGCCCACTT
GGCAGTACATCAAGTGTATCATATGCCAAGTACGCCCCCTATTGACGTCAATGACGGTAAATGGCCCGCC
TGGCATTATGCCCAGTACATGACCTTATGGGACTTTCCTACTTGGCAGTACATCTACGTATTAGTCATCG
CTATTACCATGGTGATGCGGTTTTGGCAGTACATCAATGGGCGTGGATAGCGGTTTGACTCACGGGGATT
TCCAAGTCTCCACCCCATTGACGTCAATGGGAGTTTGTTTTGGCACCAAAATCAACGGGACTTTCCAAAA
TGTCGTAACAACTCCGCCCCATTGACGCAAATGGGCGGTAGGCGTGTACGGTGGGAGGTCTATATAAGCA
GCGCGTTTTGCCTGTACTGGGTCTCTCTGGTTAGACCAGATCTGAGCCTGGGAGCTCTCTGGCTAACTAG
GGAACCCACTGCTTAAGCCTCAATAAAGCTTGCCTTGAGTGCTTCAAGTAGTGTGTGCCCGTCTGTTGTG
TGACTCTGGTAACTAGAGATCCCTCAGACCCTTTTAGTCAGTGTGGAAAATCTCTAGCAGTGGCGCCCGA
ACAGGGACTTGAAAGCGAAAGGGAAACCAGAGGAGCTCTCTCGACGCAGGACTCGGCTTGCTGAAGCGCG
CACGGCAAGAGGCGAGGGGCGGCGACTGGTGAGTACGCCAAAAATTTTGACTAGCGGAGGCTAGAAGGAG
AGAGATGGGTGCGAGAGCGTCAGTATTAAGCGGGGGAGAATTAGATCGCGATGGGAAAAAATTCGGTTAA
GGCCAGGGGGAAAGAAAAAATATAAATTAAAACATATAGTATGGGCAAGCAGGGAGCTAGAACGATTCGC
AGTTAATCCTGGCCTGTTAGAAACATCAGAAGGCTGTAGACAAATACTGGGACAGCTACAACCATCCCTT
CAGACAGGATCAGAAGAACTTAGATCATTATATAATACAGTAGCAACCCTCTATTGTGTGCATCAAAGGA
TAGAGATAAAAGACACCAAGGAAGCTTTAGACAAGATAGAGGAAGAGCAAAACAAAAGTAAGACCACCGC
ACAGCAAGCGGCCGCTGATCTTCAGACCTGGAGGAGGAGATATGAGGGACAATTGGAGAAGTGAATTATA
TAAATATAAAGTAGTAAAAATTGAACCATTAGGAGTAGCACCCACCAAGGCAAAGAGAAGAGTGGTGCAG
AGAGAAAAAAGAGCAGTGGGAATAGGAGCTTTGTTCCTTGGGTTCTTGGGAGCAGCAGGAAGCACTATGG
GCGCAGCGTCAATGACGCTGACGGTACAGGCCAGACAATTATTGTCTGGTATAGTGCAGCAGCAGAACAA
TTTGCTGAGGGCTATTGAGGCGCAACAGCATCTGTTGCAACTCACAGTCTGGGGCATCAAGCAGCTCCAG
GCAAGAATCCTGGCTGTGGAAAGATACCTAAAGGATCAACAGCTCCTGGGGATTTGGGGTTGCTCTGGAA
AACTCATTTGCACCACTGCTGTGCCTTGGAATGCTAGTTGGAGTAATAAATCTCTGGAACAGATTTGGAA
TCACACGACCTGGATGGAGTGGGACAGAGAAATTAACAATTACACAAGCTTAATACACTCCTTAATTGAA
GAATCGCAAAACCAGCAAGAAAAGAATGAACAAGAATTATTGGAATTAGATAAATGGGCAAGTTTGTGGA
ATTGGTTTAACATAACAAATTGGCTGTGGTATATAAAATTATTCATAATGATAGTAGGAGGCTTGGTAGG
TTTAAGAATAGTTTTTGCTGTACTTTCTATAGTGAATAGAGTTAGGCAGGGATATTCACCATTATCGTTT
CAGACCCACCTCCCAACCCCGAGGGGACCCGACAGGCCCGAAGGAATAGAAGAAGAAGGTGGAGAGAGAG
ACAGAGACAGATCCATTCGATTAGTGAACGGATCGGCACTGCGTGCGCCAATTCTGCAGACAAATGGCAG
TATTCATCCACAATTTTAAAAGAAAAGGGGGGATTGGGGGGTACAGTGCAGGGGAAAGAATAGTAGACAT
AATAGCAACAGACATACAAACTAAAGAATTACAAAAACAAATTACAAAAATTCAAAATTTTCGGGTTTAT
TACAGGGACAGCAGAGATCCAGTTTGGTTAATTAAATAACTTCGTATAGCATACATTATACGAAGTTATG
ATAGATCCGACGCCGCCATCTCTAGGCCCGCGCCGGCCCCCTCGCACAGACTTGTGGGAGAAGCTCGGCT
ACTCCCCTGCCCCGGTTAATTTGCATATAATATTTCCTAGTAACTATAGAGGCTTAATGTGCGATAAAAG
ACAGATAATCTGTTCTTTTTAATACTAGCTACATTTTACATGATAGGCTTGGATTTCTATAAGAGATACA
AATACTAAATTATTATTTTAAAAAACAGCACAAAAGGAAACTCACCCTAACTGTAAAGTAATTGTGTGTT
TTGAGACTATAAATATCCCTTGGAGAAAAGCCTTGTTTGGGCAGCACTACCGGCCGGTAGTTTTAGAGCT
AGAAATAGCAAGTTAAAATAAGGCTAGTCCGTTATCAACTTGAAAAAGTGGCACCGAGTCGGTGCTTTTT
TTGTACGCTCAGCGGAGAAAAAAAGCACCGACTCGGTGCCACTTTTTCAAGTTGATAACGGACTAGCCTT
ATTTTAACTTGCTATTTCTAGCTCTAAAACAGCGGGCGCTGCATCATCATCGGTGTTTCGTCCTTTCCAC
AAGATATATAAAGCCAAGAAATCGAAATACTTTCAAGTTACGGTAAGCATATGATAGTCCATTTTAAAAC
ATAATTTTAAAACTGCAAACTACCCAAGAAATTATTACTTTCTACGTCACGTATTTTGTACTAATATCTT
TGTGTTTACAGTCAAATTAATTCCAATTATCTCTCTAACAGCCTTGTATCGTATATGCAAATATGAAGGA
ATCATGGGAAATAGGCCCTCTTCCTGCCCGACCTTGGATCGATCCGCCTGAACGCTGACGTCATCAACCC
GCTCCAAGGAATCGCGGGCCCAGTGTCACTAGGCGGGAACACCCAGCGCGCGTGCGCCCTGGCAGGAAGA
TGGCTGTGAGGGACAGGGGAGTGGCGCCCTGCAATATTTGCATGTCGCTATGTGTTCTGGGAAATCACCA
TAAACGTGAAATGTCTTTGGATTTGGGAATCTTATAAGTTCTGTATGAGACCACTCTTTCCCAAAAGGTG
GAAGACGACCCGAGTTTTAGAGCTAGAAATAGCAAGTTAAAATAAGGCTAGTCCGTTATCAACTTGAAAA
AGTGGCACCGAGTCGGTGCTTTTTTTGGTCATCAGTCCGAGAAAAAAAGCACCGACTCGGTGCCACTTTT
TCAAGTTGATAACGGACTAGCCTTATTTTAACTTGCTATTTCTAGCTCTAAAACGCCGTCGCTGATGATG
ATGCCGAGGTACCCAAGCGGCGCACAAGCTATATAAACCTGAAGGAAGTCTCAACTTTACACTTAGGTCA
AGTTGCTTATCGTACTAGAGCTTCAGCAGGAAATTTAACTAAAATCTAATTTAACCAGCATAGCAAATAT
CATTTATTCCCAAAATGCTAAAGTTTGAGATAAACGGACTTGATTTCCGGCTGTTTTGACACTATCCAGA
ATGCCTTGCAGATGGGTGGGGCATGCTAAATACTGCAG
